Addgene plasmid #211899: pcDNA3-hFCER1G-VenusFlag
Purpose: Expresses human FCER1G in mammalian cells
Depositing lab: Haian Fu. Depositing organization: Emory University.
Backbone
  Vector backbone: pcDNA3
  Vector type: Mammalian Expression
Growth in bacteria
  Bacterial resistance: Ampicillin, 100 μg/mL
  Growth temperature: 37°C
  Growth strain: DH5alpha
  Copy number: High Copy
Gene/Insert
  Gene/Insert name: FCER1G (alt name: FCRG)
  Species: H. sapiens (human)
  GenBank ID: Entrez Gene ID: 2207
  Entrez Gene: FCER1G (a.k.a. FCRG)
  Tag / fusion protein: VenusFlag (C terminal on insert)
  Cloning method: Gateway Cloning
  Sequencing primers: 5′ CGCAAATGGGCGGTAGGCGTG; 3′ TCCGTGTTTCAGTTAGCCTCC
Resource information
  A portion of this plasmid was derived from a plasmid made by: Vector pDONR221-FCER1G was purchased from DNASU
Terms and licenses: Academic/Nonprofit Terms; Industry Terms: Not Available to Industry
How to cite: pcDNA3-hFCER1G-VenusFlag was a gift from Haian Fu (Addgene plasmid # 211899 ; http://n2t.net/addgene:211899 ; RRID:Addgene_211899)
