[The description below was written by a language model from this plasmid's Addgene catalogue record and pLannotate feature annotations shown in this document.]
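Description:
pcDNA3-hFCER1G-VenusFlag is a mammalian expression plasmid built on the pcDNA3 backbone that produces human FCER1G (also called FCRG) fused at its C terminus to a combined FLAG and Venus tag. FCER1G encodes the Fc receptor gamma chain, an ITAM-containing adapter protein that relays activation signals from immunoreceptors such as the high-affinity IgE receptor. In bacteria the plasmid is maintained at high copy through a ColE1/pUC-type origin and selected with ampicillin via the β-lactamase gene. An f1 origin is also present. For mammalian cells, an SV40 enhancer/early promoter drives a neomycin phosphotransferase gene terminated by the SV40 poly(A) signal, which would allow G418 selection of stable transfectants.

The expression cassette uses the CMV immediate early enhancer and promoter, followed by a T7 promoter that could support in vitro transcription. The FCER1G open reading frame sits between attB1 and attB2 sites, consistent with the recorded Gateway cloning route, in which the coding sequence was transferred from a commercially sourced pDONR221 entry clone into a destination vector. Downstream of attB2 the annotation shows a FLAG epitope followed by the fast-maturing yellow fluorescent protein Venus, so in the fusion FLAG lies between FCER1G and Venus. An HSV TK poly(A) signal follows the cassette, and only a small fragment of the bGH poly(A) signal is detected. Short annotated fragments such as the HIV-1 LTR, ble and lacI pieces appear to be backbone remnants or chance matches rather than functional elements.

The stated purpose is simply expression of human FCER1G in mammalian cells. The tags would permit fluorescence detection and anti-FLAG detection or pulldown, though the record names no specific assay.
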