Features (pLannotate 1.2.2; 24 found; start..end, strand, type, name):
     28..80      -  misc_feature   bom (fragment): basis of mobility region from pBR322
    235..614     +  enhancer       CMV enhancer: human cytomegalovirus immediate early enhancer
    615..818     +  promoter       CMV promoter: human cytomegalovirus (CMV) immediate early promoter
    814..847     +  LTR            5' LTR (truncated) (fragment): truncated 5' long terminal repeat (LTR) from HIV-1
    863..881     +  promoter       T7 promoter: promoter for bacteriophage T7 RNA polymerase
    911..935     +  protein_bind   attB1: mutant version of attB; recombination site for the Gateway® BP reaction BP Clonase™
    941..1201    +  CDS            FCER1G: FCERG_HUMAN - Experimental evidence at protein level: Swiss-Prot protein existence level 1. Adapter protein containing an immunoreceptor tyrosine-based activation motif (ITAM) that transduces activation signals from various immunoreceptors. As a component of the high-affinity immunoglobulin E (IgE) receptor, mediates allergic inflammatory signaling in mast cells. As a constitutive component of interleukin-3 receptor complex, selectively mediates interleukin 4/IL4 production by basophils, priming T-cells toward effector T-helper 2 subset. Associates with pattern recognition receptors CLEC4D and
   1206..1230    -  protein_bind   attB2: mutant version of attB; recombination site for the Gateway® BP reaction BP Clonase™
   1244..1264    +  CDS            FLAG (fragment): FLAG® epitope tag, followed by an enterokinase cleavage site
   1295..2014    +  CDS            Venus: yellow fluorescent protein (YFP) with fast and efficient maturation (Nagai et al., 2002) mammalian codon-optimized
   2098..2146    +  polyA_signal   HSV TK poly(A) signal: herpes simplex virus thymidine kinase polyadenylation signal (Cole and Stacy, 1985)
   2237..2253    -  polyA_signal   bGH poly(A) signal (fragment): bovine growth hormone polyadenylation signal
   2348..2776    +  rep_origin     f1 ori (sequence partly withheld): f1 bacteriophage origin of replication; arrow indicates direction of (+) strand synthesis
   2790..3119    +  promoter       SV40 promoter: SV40 enhancer and early promoter
   3186..3977    +  CDS            neo: KKA2_KLEPN - Also known as kan, nptII. Experimental evidence at protein level: Swiss-Prot protein existence level 1. Resistance to kanamycin, neomycin, paromomycin, ribostamycin, butirosin and gentamicin B. From Klebsiella pneumoniae.
   4003..4161    +  CDS            ble (fragment): BLE_KLEPN - Experimental evidence at protein level: Swiss-Prot protein existence level 1. Binding protein with a strong affinity to the bleomycin family of antibiotics. Binds to CL990; an antimitotic-antibiotic compound. From Klebsiella pneumoniae.
   4156..4277    +  polyA_signal   SV40 poly(A) signal: SV40 polyadenylation signal
   4350..4366    -  protein_bind   lac operator: The lac repressor binds to the lac operator to inhibit transcription in E. coli. This inhibition can be relieved by adding lactose or isopropyl-β-D-thiogalactopyranoside (IPTG). lac repressor encoded by lacI
   4374..4404    -  promoter       lac promoter: promoter for the E. coli lac operon
   4419..4440    -  protein_bind   CAP binding site: CAP binding activates transcription in the presence of cAMP. E. coli catabolite activator protein
   4453..4545    -  CDS            lacI (fragment): lac repressor; lacI; The lac repressor binds to the lac operator to inhibit transcription in E. coli. This inhibition can be relieved by adding lactose or isopropyl-β-D-thiogalactopyranoside (IPTG).
   4728..5316    -  rep_origin     ori: high-copy-number ColE1/pMB1/pBR322/pUC origin of replication
   5487..6347    -  CDS            AmpR: β-lactamase; bla; confers resistance to ampicillin, carbenicillin, and related antibiotics
   6348..6452    -  promoter       AmpR promoter: bla
>Addgene plasmid #211899 | pcDNA3-hFCER1G-VenusFlag | addgene full sequence | sequence record 419135 | Addgene NGS Result
GACGGATCGGGAGATCTCCCGATCCCCTATGGTGCACTCTCAGTACAATCTGCTCTGATGCCGCATAGTT
AAGCCAGTATCTGCTCCCTGCTTGTGTGTTGGAGGTCGCTGAGTAGTGCGCGAGCAAAATTTAAGCTACA
ACAAGGCAAGGCTTGACCGACAATTGCATGAAGAATCTGCTTAGGGTTAGGCGTTTTGCGCTGCTTCGCG
ATGTACGGGCCAGATATACGCGTTGACATTGATTATTGACTAGTTATTAATAGTAATCAATTACGGGGTC
ATTAGTTCATAGCCCATATATGGAGTTCCGCGTTACATAACTTACGGTAAATGGCCCGCCTGGCTGACCG
CCCAACGACCCCCGCCCATTGACGTCAATAATGACGTATGTTCCCATAGTAACGCCAATAGGGACTTTCC
ATTGACGTCAATGGGTGGAGTATTTACGGTAAACTGCCCACTTGGCAGTACATCAAGTGTATCATATGCC
AAGTACGCCCCCTATTGACGTCAATGACGGTAAATGGCCCGCCTGGCATTATGCCCAGTACATGACCTTA
TGGGACTTTCCTACTTGGCAGTACATCTACGTATTAGTCATCGCTATTACCATGGTGATGCGGTTTTGGC
AGTACATCAATGGGCGTGGATAGCGGTTTGACTCACGGGGATTTCCAAGTCTCCACCCCATTGACGTCAA
TGGGAGTTTGTTTTGGCACCAAAATCAACGGGACTTTCCAAAATGTCGTAACAACTCCGCCCCATTGACG
CAAATGGGCGGTAGGCGTGTACGGTGGGAGGTCTATATAAGCAGAGCTCTCTGGCTAACTAGAGAACCCA
CTGCTTACTGGCTTATCGAAATTAATACGACTCACTATAGGGAGACCCAAGCTTGCTAGTTAAGCTAGCA
ACAAGTTTGTACAAAAAAGCAGGCTCCACCATGATTCCAGCAGTGGTCTTGCTCTTACTCCTTTTGGTTG
AACAAGCAGCGGCCCTGGGAGAGCCTCAGCTCTGCTATATCCTGGATGCCATCCTGTTTCTGTATGGAAT
TGTCCTCACCCTCCTCTACTGTCGACTGAAGGTAATCCAAGTGCGAAAGGCAGCTATAACCAGCTATGAG
AAATCAGATGGTGTTTACACGGGCCTGAGCACCAGGAACCAGGAGACTTACGAGACTCTGAAGCATGAGA
AACCACCACAGTTGGACCCAGCTTTCTTGTACAAAGTGGTTGATCTCGAGGACTACAAGGACGACGATGA
CAAGGGAGGGGGTGGATCTGGAGGGGGTGGATCTATGGTGAGCAAGGGCGAGGAGCTGTTCACCGGGGTG
GTGCCCATCCTGGTCGAGCTGGACGGCGACGTAAACGGCCACAAGTTCAGCGTGTCCGGCGAGGGCGAGG
GCGATGCCACCTACGGCAAGCTGACCCTGAAGCTGATCTGCACCACCGGCAAGCTGCCCGTGCCCTGGCC
CACCCTCGTGACCACCCTGGGCTACGGCCTGCAGTGCTTCGCCCGCTACCCCGACCACATGAAGCAGCAC
GACTTCTTCAAGTCCGCCATGCCCGAAGGCTACGTCCAGGAGCGCACCATCTTCTTCAAGGACGACGGCA
ACTACAAGACCCGCGCCGAGGTGAAGTTCGAGGGCGACACCCTGGTGAACCGCATCGAGCTGAAGGGCAT
CGACTTCAAGGAGGACGGCAACATCCTGGGGCACAAGCTGGAGTACAACTACAACAGCCACAACGTCTAT
ATCACCGCCGACAAGCAGAAGAACGGCATCAAGGCCAACTTCAAGATCCGCCACAACATCGAGGACGGCG
GCGTGCAGCTCGCCGACCACTACCAGCAGAACACCCCCATCGGCGACGGCCCCGTGCTGCTGCCCGACAA
CCACTACCTGAGCTACCAGTCCGCCCTGAGCAAAGACCCCAACGAGAAGCGCGATCACATGGTCCTGCTG
GAGTTCGTGACCGCCGCCGGGATCACTCTCGGCATGGACGAGCTGTACAAGTAAGGTACCGGTTAGTAAT
GAGTTTAAACGGGGGAGGCTAACTGAAACACGGAAGGAGACAATACCGGAAGGAACCCGCGCTATGACGG
CAATAAAAAGACAGAATAAAACGCACGGGTGTTGGGTCGTTTGTTCATAAACGCGGGGTTCGGTCCCAGG
GCTGGCACTCTGTCGATACCCCACCGAGACCCCATTGGGGCCAATACGCCCGCGTTTCTTCCTTTTCCCC
ACCCCACCCCCCAAGTTCGGGTGAAGGCCCAGGGCTCGCAGCCAACGTCGGGGCGGCAGGCCCTGCCATA
GCAGATCTGCGCAGCTGGGGCTCTAGGGGGTATCCCC
[124 nt withheld, positions 2348-2471]
C
[91 nt withheld, positions 2473-2563]
A
[49 nt withheld, positions 2565-2613]
CCTTTGACGTTGGAGTCCACGTTCTTT
[37 nt withheld, positions 2641-2677]
ACCCTATCTCGGTCTATTCTTTTGATTTATAAGGGATTTTGCCGATTTCGGCCTATTGGTTAAAAAATGA
GCTGATTTAACAAAAATTTAACGCGAATTAATTCTGTGGAATGTGTGTCAGTTAGGGTGTGGAAAGTCCC
CAGGCTCCCCAGCAGGCAGAAGTATGCAAAGCATGCATCTCAATTAGTCAGCAACCAGGTGTGGAAAGTC
CCCAGGCTCCCCAGCAGGCAGAAGTATGCAAAGCATGCATCTCAATTAGTCAGCAACCATAGTCCCGCCC
CTAACTCCGCCCATCCCGCCCCTAACTCCGCCCAGTTCCGCCCATTCTCCGCCCCATGGCTGACTAATTT
TTTTTATTTATGCAGAGGCCGAGGCCGCCTCTGCCTCTGAGCTATTCCAGAAGTAGTGAGGAGGCTTTTT
TGGAGGCCTAGGCTTTTGCAAAAAGCTCCCGGGAGCTTGTATATCCATTTTCGGATCTGATCAAGAGACA
GGATGAGGATCGTTTCGCATGATTGAACAAGATGGATTGCACGCAGGTTCTCCGGCCGCTTGGGTGGAGA
GGCTATTCGGCTATGACTGGGCACAACAGACAATCGGCTGCTCTGATGCCGCCGTGTTCCGGCTGTCAGC
GCAGGGGCGCCCGGTTCTTTTTGTCAAGACCGACCTGTCCGGTGCCCTGAATGAACTGCAGGACGAGGCA
GCGCGGCTATCGTGGCTGGCCACGACGGGCGTTCCTTGCGCAGCTGTGCTCGACGTTGTCACTGAAGCGG
GAAGGGACTGGCTGCTATTGGGCGAAGTGCCGGGGCAGGATCTCCTGTCATCTCACCTTGCTCCTGCCGA
GAAAGTATCCATCATGGCTGATGCAATGCGGCGGCTGCATACGCTTGATCCGGCTACCTGCCCATTCGAC
CACCAAGCGAAACATCGCATCGAGCGAGCACGTACTCGGATGGAAGCCGGTCTTGTCGATCAGGATGATC
TGGACGAAGAGCATCAGGGGCTCGCGCCAGCCGAACTGTTCGCCAGGCTCAAGGCGCGCATGCCCGACGG
CGAGGATCTCGTCGTGACCCATGGCGATGCCTGCTTGCCGAATATCATGGTGGAAAATGGCCGCTTTTCT
GGATTCATCGACTGTGGCCGGCTGGGTGTGGCGGACCGCTATCAGGACATAGCGTTGGCTACCCGTGATA
TTGCTGAAGAGCTTGGCGGCGAATGGGCTGACCGCTTCCTCGTGCTTTACGGTATCGCCGCTCCCGATTC
GCAGCGCATCGCCTTCTATCGCCTTCTTGACGAGTTCTTCTGAGCGGGACTCTGGGGTTCGCGAAATGAC
CGACCAAGCGACGCCCAACCTGCCATCACGAGATTTCGATTCCACCGCCGCCTTCTATGAAAGGTTGGGC
TTCGGAATCGTTTTCCGGGACGCCGGCTGGATGATCCTCCAGCGCGGGGATCTCATGCTGGAGTTCTTCG
CCCACCCCAACTTGTTTATTGCAGCTTATAATGGTTACAAATAAAGCAATAGCATCACAAATTTCACAAA
TAAAGCATTTTTTTCACTGCATTCTAGTTGTGGTTTGTCCAAACTCATCAATGTATCTTATCATGTCTGT
ATACCGTCGACCTCTAGCTAGAGCTTGGCGTAATCATGGTCATAGCTGTTTCCTGTGTGAAATTGTTATC
CGCTCACAATTCCACACAACATACGAGCCGGAAGCATAAAGTGTAAAGCCTGGGGTGCCTAATGAGTGAG
CTAACTCACATTAATTGCGTTGCGCTCACTGCCCGCTTTCCAGTCGGGAAACCTGTCGTGCCAGCTGCAT
TAATGAATCGGCCAACGCGCGGGGAGAGGCGGTTTGCGTATTGGGCGCTCTTCCGCTTCCTCGCTCACTG
ACTCGCTGCGCTCGGTCGTTCGGCTGCGGCGAGCGGTATCAGCTCACTCAAAGGCGGTAATACGGTTATC
CACAGAATCAGGGGATAACGCAGGAAAGAACATGTGAGCAAAAGGCCAGCAAAAGGCCAGGAACCGTAAA
AAGGCCGCGTTGCTGGCGTTTTTCCATAGGCTCCGCCCCCCTGACGAGCATCACAAAAATCGACGCTCAA
GTCAGAGGTGGCGAAACCCGACAGGACTATAAAGATACCAGGCGTTTCCCCCTGGAAGCTCCCTCGTGCG
CTCTCCTGTTCCGACCCTGCCGCTTACCGGATACCTGTCCGCCTTTCTCCCTTCGGGAAGCGTGGCGCTT
TCTCATAGCTCACGCTGTAGGTATCTCAGTTCGGTGTAGGTCGTTCGCTCCAAGCTGGGCTGTGTGCACG
AACCCCCCGTTCAGCCCGACCGCTGCGCCTTATCCGGTAACTATCGTCTTGAGTCCAACCCGGTAAGACA
CGACTTATCGCCACTGGCAGCAGCCACTGGTAACAGGATTAGCAGAGCGAGGTATGTAGGCGGTGCTACA
GAGTTCTTGAAGTGGTGGCCTAACTACGGCTACACTAGAAGAACAGTATTTGGTATCTGCGCTCTGCTGA
AGCCAGTTACCTTCGGAAAAAGAGTTGGTAGCTCTTGATCCGGCAAACAAACCACCGCTGGTAGCGGTGG
TTTTTTTGTTTGCAAGCAGCAGATTACGCGCAGAAAAAAAGGATCTCAAGAAGATCCTTTGATCTTTTCT
ACGGGGTCTGACGCTCAGTGGAACGAAAACTCACGTTAAGGGATTTTGGTCATGAGATTATCAAAAAGGA
TCTTCACCTAGATCCTTTTAAATTAAAAATGAAGTTTTAAATCAATCTAAAGTATATATGAGTAAACTTG
GTCTGACAGTTACCAATGCTTAATCAGTGAGGCACCTATCTCAGCGATCTGTCTATTTCGTTCATCCATA
GTTGCCTGACTCCCCGTCGTGTAGATAACTACGATACGGGAGGGCTTACCATCTGGCCCCAGTGCTGCAA
TGATACCGCGAGACCCACGCTCACCGGCTCCAGATTTATCAGCAATAAACCAGCCAGCCGGAAGGGCCGA
GCGCAGAAGTGGTCCTGCAACTTTATCCGCCTCCATCCAGTCTATTAATTGTTGCCGGGAAGCTAGAGTA
AGTAGTTCGCCAGTTAATAGTTTGCGCAACGTTGTTGCCATTGCTACAGGCATCGTGGTGTCACGCTCGT
CGTTTGGTATGGCTTCATTCAGCTCCGGTTCCCAACGATCAAGGCGAGTTACATGATCCCCCATGTTGTG
CAAAAAAGCGGTTAGCTCCTTCGGTCCTCCGATCGTTGTCAGAAGTAAGTTGGCCGCAGTGTTATCACTC
ATGGTTATGGCAGCACTGCATAATTCTCTTACTGTCATGCCATCCGTAAGATGCTTTTCTGTGACTGGTG
AGTACTCAACCAAGTCATTCTGAGAATAGTGTATGCGGCGACCGAGTTGCTCTTGCCCGGCGTCAATACG
GGATAATACCGCGCCACATAGCAGAACTTTAAAAGTGCTCATCATTGGAAAACGTTCTTCGGGGCGAAAA
CTCTCAAGGATCTTACCGCTGTTGAGATCCAGTTCGATGTAACCCACTCGTGCACCCAACTGATCTTCAG
CATCTTTTACTTTCACCAGCGTTTCTGGGTGAGCAAAAACAGGAAGGCAAAATGCCGCAAAAAAGGGAAT
AAGGGCGACACGGAAATGTTGAATACTCATACTCTTCCTTTTTCAATATTATTGAAGCATTTATCAGGGT
TATTGTCTCATGAGCGGATACATATTTGAATGTATTTAGAAAAATAAACAAATAGGGGTTCCGCGCACAT
TTCCCCGAAAAGTGCCACCTGACGTC
