>Addgene plasmid #211899 | pcDNA3-hFCER1G-VenusFlag | depositor partial sequence | sequence record 413249 | pcDNA3-hFCER1G-VenusFlag sequence 1207 bps
AGAGCTCTCTGGCTAACTAGAGAACCCACTGCTTACTGGCTTATCGAAATTAATACGACTCACTATAGGG
AGACCCAAGCTTGCTAGTTAAGCTAGCAACAAGTTTGTACAAAAAAGCAGGCTCCACCATGATTCCAGCA
GTGGTCTTGCTCTTACTCCTTTTGGTTGAACAAGCAGCGGCCCTGGGAGAGCCTCAGCTCTGCTATATCC
TGGATGCCATCCTGTTTCTGTATGGAATTGTCCTCACCCTCCTCTACTGTCGACTGAAGGTAATCCAAGT
GCGAAAGGCAGCTATAACCAGCTATGAGAAATCAGATGGTGTTTACACGGGCCTGAGCACCAGGAACCAG
GAGACTTACGAGACTCTGAAGCATGAGAAACCACCACAGTTGGACCCAGCTTTCTTGTACAAAGTGGTTG
ATCTCGAGGACTACAAGGACGACGATGACAAGGGAGGGGGTGGATCTGGAGGGGGTGGATCTATGGTGAG
CAAGGGCGAGGAGCTGTTCACCGGGGTGGTGCCCATCCTGGTCGAGCTGGACGGCGACGTAAACGGCCAC
AAGTTCAGCGTGTCCGGCGAGGGCGAGGGCGATGCCACCTACGGCAAGCTGACCCTGAAGCTGATCTGCA
CCACCGGCAAGCTGCCCGTGCCCTGGCCCACCCTCGTGACCACCCTGGGCTACGGCCTGCAGTGCTTCGC
CCGCTACCCCGACCACATGAAGCAGCACGACTTCTTCAAGTCCGCCATGCCCGAAGGCTACGTCCAGGAG
CGCACCATCTTCTTCAAGGACGACGGCAACTACAAGACCCGCGCCGAGGTGAAGTTCGAGGGCGACACCC
TGGTGAACCGCATCGAGCTGAAGGGCATCGACTTCAAGGAGGACGGCAACATCCTGGGGCACAAGCTGGA
GTACAACTACAACAGCCACAACGTCTATATCACCGCCGACAAGCAGAAGAACGGCATCAAGGCCAACTTC
AAGATCCGCCACAACATCGAGGACGGCGGCGTGCAGCTCGCCGACCACTACCAGCAGAACACCCCCATCG
GCGACGGCCCCGTGCTGCTGCCCGACAACCACTACCTGAGCTACCAGTCCGCCCTGAGCAAAGACCCCAA
CGAGAAGCGCGATCACATGGTCCTGCTGGAGTTCGTGACCGCCGCCGGGATCACTCTCGGCATGGACGAG
CTGTACAAGTAAGGTAC
